Addgene plasmid #170746: pEGFP GLTP
Purpose: The plasmids contain inserts (ORFs) for expressing various members of the GlycoLipid Transfer Protein (GLTP) superfamily.
Depositing lab: Rhoderick Brown. Depositing organization: University of Minnesota. Publication: Human glycolipid transfer protein (GLTP) expression modulates cell shape. Gao Y, Chung T, Zou X, Pike HM, Brown RE. PLoS One. 2011;6(5):e19990. doi: 10.1371/journal.pone.0019990. Epub 2011 May 18. PubMed 21625605.
Backbone
  Vector backbone: pEGFP
  Vector type: Mammalian Expression
Growth in bacteria
  Bacterial resistance: Ampicillin, 100 μg/mL
  Growth temperature: 37°C
  Growth strain: DH5alpha
  Copy number: High Copy
Gene/Insert
  Gene/Insert name: GLTP
  Species: H. sapiens (human)
  Entrez Gene: GLTP
  Tag / fusion protein: EGFP (N terminal on backbone)
  Cloning method: Restriction Enzyme; 5′ cloning site Unknown (unknown if destroyed)
Terms and licenses: Academic/Nonprofit Terms; Industry Terms: Not Available to Industry
How to cite: pEGFP GLTP was a gift from Rhoderick Brown (Addgene plasmid # 170746 ; http://n2t.net/addgene:170746 ; RRID:Addgene_170746)
