[The description below was written by a language model from this plasmid's Addgene catalogue record and pLannotate feature annotations shown in this document.]
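Description:
pEGFP GLTP is a mammalian expression plasmid of about 5.4 kb, built on a pEGFP backbone, that produces human glycolipid transfer protein (GLTP) fused to the C-terminus of EGFP. Transcription is driven by the human cytomegalovirus immediate-early enhancer and promoter. A short multiple cloning site lies between the promoter and the EGFP coding sequence, the GLTP open reading frame follows EGFP after a short linker region, and the transcript ends at an SV40 polyadenylation signal. The small large T antigen fragment annotated just upstream of that signal is most likely part of the SV40-derived 3′ region rather than a functional element. The restriction sites used for cloning are not recorded.

The plasmid replicates in E. coli from a high-copy ColE1/pUC-type origin and also carries an f1 origin for single-stranded DNA production. The catalogue entry and the sequence annotation disagree on selection. The entry lists ampicillin as the bacterial resistance, but the feature table shows only the bla promoter, with no beta-lactamase coding sequence. That promoter sits in tandem with the SV40 enhancer/early promoter upstream of the Tn5 NeoR/KanR gene, which is terminated by an HSV TK poly(A) signal. This arrangement normally confers kanamycin resistance in bacteria and G418 resistance in mammalian cells, so the marker should be checked before use. The annotated ble and bGH poly(A) fragments appear to be short remnants.

GLTP accelerates the transfer of glycosphingolipids between membranes. The plasmid belongs to a set for expressing GLTP superfamily members, and the associated work examined how GLTP expression affects cell shape. The EGFP tag lets the fusion protein be seen by fluorescence in transfected cells.
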