Features (pLannotate 1.2.2; 15 found; start..end, strand, type, name):
     54..357     +  enhancer       CMV enhancer: human cytomegalovirus immediate early enhancer
    358..561     +  promoter       CMV promoter: human cytomegalovirus (CMV) immediate early promoter
    584..664     +  misc_feature   MCS: multiple cloning site
    672..1388    +  CDS            EGFP: EGFP is a basic (constitutively fluorescent) green fluorescent protein published in 1996, derived from Aequorea victoria. It is reported to be a rapidly-maturing weak dimer with moderate acid sensitivity.
   1404..2030    +  CDS            GLTP: GLTP_HUMAN - Experimental evidence at protein level: Swiss-Prot protein existence level 1. Accelerates the intermembrane transfer of various glycolipids. Catalyzes the transfer of various glycosphingolipids between membranes but does not catalyze the transfer of phospholipids. May be involved in the intracellular translocation of glucosylceramides. From Homo sapiens (Human).
   2065..2148    +  CDS            large T antigen (fragment): large T antigen from SV40 (simian virus 40)
   2171..2292    +  polyA_signal   SV40 poly(A) signal: SV40 polyadenylation signal
   2326..2754    -  rep_origin     f1 ori (sequence partly withheld): f1 bacteriophage origin of replication; arrow indicates direction of (+) strand synthesis
   2781..2885    +  promoter       AmpR promoter: bla
   2887..3244    +  promoter       SV40 promoter: SV40 enhancer and early promoter
   3279..4073    +  CDS            NeoR/KanR: aminoglycoside phosphotransferase from Tn5; aph(3')-II (or nptII); confers resistance to neomycin, kanamycin, and G418 (Geneticin®)
   4094..4246    +  CDS            ble (fragment): BLE_KLEPN - Experimental evidence at protein level: Swiss-Prot protein existence level 1. Binding protein with a strong affinity to the bleomycin family of antibiotics. Binds to CL990; an antimitotic-antibiotic compound. From Klebsiella pneumoniae.
   4305..4352    +  polyA_signal   HSV TK poly(A) signal: herpes simplex virus thymidine kinase polyadenylation signal (Cole and Stacy, 1985)
   4443..4459    -  polyA_signal   bGH poly(A) signal (fragment): bovine growth hormone polyadenylation signal
   4681..5269    +  rep_origin     ori: high-copy-number ColE1/pMB1/pBR322/pUC origin of replication
>Addgene plasmid #170746 | pEGFP GLTP | addgene full sequence | sequence record 337086 | Addgene NGS Result
TAATAGTAATCAATTACGGGGTCATTAGTTCATAGCCCATATATGGAGTTCCGCGTTACATAACTTACGG
TAAATGGCCCGCCTGGCTGACCGCCCAACGACCCCCGCCCATTGACGTCAATAATGACGTATGTTCCCAT
AGTAACGCCAATAGGGACTTTCCATTGACGTCAATGGGTGGAGTATTTACGGTAAACTGCCCACTTGGCA
GTACATCAAGTGTATCATATGCCAAGTACGCCCCCTATTGACGTCAATGACGGTAAATGGCCCGCCTGGC
ATTATGCCCAGTACATGACCTTATGGGACTTTCCTACTTGGCAGTACATCTACGTATTAGTCATCGCTAT
TACCATGGTGATGCGGTTTTGGCAGTACATCAATGGGCGTGGATAGCGGTTTGACTCACGGGGATTTCCA
AGTCTCCACCCCATTGACGTCAATGGGAGTTTGTTTTGGCACCAAAATCAACGGGACTTTCCAAAATGTC
GTAACAACTCCGCCCCATTGACGCAAATGGGCGGTAGGCGTGTACGGTGGGAGGTCTATATAAGCAGAGC
TGGTTTAGTGAACCGTCAGATCCGCTAGCGCTACCGGACTCAGATCTCGAGCTCAAGCTTCGAATTCTGC
AGTCGACGGTACCGCGGGCCCGGGATCCACCGGTCGCCACCATGGTGAGCAAGGGCGAGGAGCTGTTCAC
CGGGGTGGTGCCCATCCTGGTCGAGCTGGACGGCGACGTAAACGGCCACAAGTTCAGCGTGTCCGGCGAG
GGCGAGGGCGATGCCACCTACGGCAAGCTGACCCTGAAGTTCATCTGCACCACCGGCAAGCTGCCCGTGC
CCTGGCCCACCCTCGTGACCACCCTGACCTACGGCGTGCAGTGCTTCAGCCGCTACCCCGACCACATGAA
GCAGCACGACTTCTTCAAGTCCGCCATGCCCGAAGGCTACGTCCAGGAGCGCACCATCTTCTTCAAGGAC
GACGGCAACTACAAGACCCGCGCCGAGGTGAAGTTCGAGGGCGACACCCTGGTGAACCGCATCGAGCTGA
AGGGCATCGACTTCAAGGAGGACGGCAACATCCTGGGGCACAAGCTGGAGTACAACTACAACAGCCACAA
CGTCTATATCATGGCCGACAAGCAGAAGAACGGCATCAAGGTGAACTTCAAGATCCGCCACAACATCGAG
GACGGCAGCGTGCAGCTCGCCGACCACTACCAGCAGAACACCCCCATCGGCGACGGCCCCGTGCTGCTGC
CCGACAACCACTACCTGAGCACCCAGTCCGCCCTGAGCAAAGACCCCAACGAGAAGCGCGATCACATGGT
CCTGCTGGAGTTCGTGACCGCCGCCGGGATCACTCTCGGCATGGACGAGCTGTACAAGAGTGGAAGCGGA
AAGATGGCGCTGCTGGCCGAACACTTGCTGAAGCCGCTGCCCGCGGACAAGCAGATCGAGACCGGGCCCT
TCCTCGAGGCGGTGTCCCACCTGCCGCCCTTCTTCGATTGCCTTGGGTCCCCAGTGTTTACTCCCATCAA
GGCAGACATAAGCGGCAACATCACGAAAATCAAAGCTGTGTACGACACCAACCCAGCCAAGTTCCGGACC
CTGCAGAACATCCTGGAGGTGGAGAAAGAAATGTATGGAGCAGAGTGGCCCAAAGTAGGGGCCACACTGG
CGCTGATGTGGCTGAAAAGAGGCCTCCGCTTCATCCAGGTCTTCCTCCAGAGCATCTGCGACGGGGAGCG
GGACGAGAACCACCCCAACCTCATCCGTGTCAACGCCACCAAGGCCTACGAGATGGCCCTCAAGAAGTAC
CATGGCTGGATCGTGCAGAAGATCTTCCAGGCAGCACTGTACGCAGCACCCTATAAGTCTGACTTCCTGA
AAGCGCTCTCCAAGGGGCAGAATGTTACGGAGGAGGAGTGCCTGGAGAAGATCCGCCTCTTCCTAGTCAA
CTACACGGCGACCATCGATGTCATCTACGAGATGTACACCCAGATGAACGCTGAGCTTAACTACAAGGTG
TGACCGGGCTTCTCCTCAAGCGGCCGCGACTCTAGATCATAATCAGCCATACCACATTTGTAGAGGTTTT
ACTTGCTTTAAAAAACCTCCCACACCTCCCCCTGAACCTGAAACATAAAATGAATGCAATTGTTGTTGTT
AACTTGTTTATTGCAGCTTATAATGGTTACAAATAAAGCAATAGCATCACAAATTTCACAAATAAAGCAT
TTTTTTCACTGCATTCTAGTTGTGGTTTGTCCAAACTCATCAATGTATCTTAAGGCGTAAATTGTAAGCG
TTAATATTTTGTTAAAATTCGCGTTAAATTTTTGTTAAATCAGCTCATTTTTTAACCAATAGGCCGAAAT
CGGCAAAATCCCTTATAAATCAAAAGAATAGACCGAGATAGGGT
[37 nt withheld, positions 2425-2461]
AAAGAACGTGGACTCCAACGTCAAAGG
[49 nt withheld, positions 2489-2537]
T
[91 nt withheld, positions 2539-2629]
G
[124 nt withheld, positions 2631-2754]
CAGGTGGCACTTTTCGGGGAAATGTGCGCGGAACCCCTATTTGTTTATTTTTCTAAATACATTCAAATAT
GTATCCGCTCATGAGACAATAACCCTGATAAATGCTTCAATAATATTGAAAAAGGAAGAGTCCTGAGGCG
GAAAGAACCAGCTGTGGAATGTGTGTCAGTTAGGGTGTGGAAAGTCCCCAGGCTCCCCAGCAGGCAGAAG
TATGCAAAGCATGCATCTCAATTAGTCAGCAACCAGGTGTGGAAAGTCCCCAGGCTCCCCAGCAGGCAGA
AGTATGCAAAGCATGCATCTCAATTAGTCAGCAACCATAGTCCCGCCCCTAACTCCGCCCATCCCGCCCC
TAACTCCGCCCAGTTCCGCCCATTCTCCGCCCCATGGCTGACTAATTTTTTTTATTTATGCAGAGGCCGA
GGCCGCCTCGGCCTCTGAGCTATTCCAGAAGTAGTGAGGAGGCTTTTTTGGAGGCCTAGGCTTTTGCAAA
GATCGATCAAGAGACAGGATGAGGATCGTTTCGCATGATTGAACAAGATGGATTGCACGCAGGTTCTCCG
GCCGCTTGGGTGGAGAGGCTATTCGGCTATGACTGGGCACAACAGACAATCGGCTGCTCTGATGCCGCCG
TGTTCCGGCTGTCAGCGCAGGGGCGCCCGGTTCTTTTTGTCAAGACCGACCTGTCCGGTGCCCTGAATGA
ACTGCAAGACGAGGCAGCGCGGCTATCGTGGCTGGCCACGACGGGCGTTCCTTGCGCAGCTGTGCTCGAC
GTTGTCACTGAAGCGGGAAGGGACTGGCTGCTATTGGGCGAAGTGCCGGGGCAGGATCTCCTGTCATCTC
ACCTTGCTCCTGCCGAGAAAGTATCCATCATGGCTGATGCAATGCGGCGGCTGCATACGCTTGATCCGGC
TACCTGCCCATTCGACCACCAAGCGAAACATCGCATCGAGCGAGCACGTACTCGGATGGAAGCCGGTCTT
GTCGATCAGGATGATCTGGACGAAGAGCATCAGGGGCTCGCGCCAGCCGAACTGTTCGCCAGGCTCAAGG
CGAGCATGCCCGACGGCGAGGATCTCGTCGTGACCCATGGCGATGCCTGCTTGCCGAATATCATGGTGGA
AAATGGCCGCTTTTCTGGATTCATCGACTGTGGCCGGCTGGGTGTGGCGGACCGCTATCAGGACATAGCG
TTGGCTACCCGTGATATTGCTGAAGAGCTTGGCGGCGAATGGGCTGACCGCTTCCTCGTGCTTTACGGTA
TCGCCGCTCCCGATTCGCAGCGCATCGCCTTCTATCGCCTTCTTGACGAGTTCTTCTGAGCGGGACTCTG
GGGTTCGAAATGACCGACCAAGCGACGCCCAACCTGCCATCACGAGATTTCGATTCCACCGCCGCCTTCT
ATGAAAGGTTGGGCTTCGGAATCGTTTTCCGGGACGCCGGCTGGATGATCCTCCAGCGCGGGGATCTCAT
GCTGGAGTTCTTCGCCCACCCTAGGGGGAGGCTAACTGAAACACGGAAGGAGACAATACCGGAAGGAACC
CGCGCTATGACGGCAATAAAAAGACAGAATAAAACGCACGGTGTTGGGTCGTTTGTTCATAAACGCGGGG
TTCGGTCCCAGGGCTGGCACTCTGTCGATACCCCACCGAGACCCCATTGGGGCCAATACGCCCGCGTTTC
TTCCTTTTCCCCACCCCACCCCCCAAGTTCGGGTGAAGGCCCAGGGCTCGCAGCCAACGTCGGGGCGGCA
GGCCCTGCCATAGCCTCAGGTTACTCATATATACTTTAGATTGATTTAAAACTTCATTTTTAATTTAAAA
GGATCTAGGTGAAGATCCTTTTTGATAATCTCATGACCAAAATCCCTTAACGTGAGTTTTCGTTCCACTG
AGCGTCAGACCCCGTAGAAAAGATCAAAGGATCTTCTTGAGATCCTTTTTTTCTGCGCGTAATCTGCTGC
TTGCAAACAAAAAAACCACCGCTACCAGCGGTGGTTTGTTTGCCGGATCAAGAGCTACCAACTCTTTTTC
CGAAGGTAACTGGCTTCAGCAGAGCGCAGATACCAAATACTGTTCTTCTAGTGTAGCCGTAGTTAGGCCA
CCACTTCAAGAACTCTGTAGCACCGCCTACATACCTCGCTCTGCTAATCCTGTTACCAGTGGCTGCTGCC
AGTGGCGATAAGTCGTGTCTTACCGGGTTGGACTCAAGACGATAGTTACCGGATAAGGCGCAGCGGTCGG
GCTGAACGGGGGGTTCGTGCACACAGCCCAGCTTGGAGCGAACGACCTACACCGAACTGAGATACCTACA
GCGTGAGCTATGAGAAAGCGCCACGCTTCCCGAAGGGAGAAAGGCGGACAGGTATCCGGTAAGCGGCAGG
GTCGGAACAGGAGAGCGCACGAGGGAGCTTCCAGGGGGAAACGCCTGGTATCTTTATAGTCCTGTCGGGT
TTCGCCACCTCTGACTTGAGCGTCGATTTTTGTGATGCTCGTCAGGGGGGCGGAGCCTATGGAAAAACGC
CAGCAACGCGGCCTTTTTACGGTTCCTGGCCTTTTGCTGGCCTTTTGCTCACATGTTCTTTCCTGCGTTA
TCCCCTGATTCTGTGGATAACCGTATTACCGCCATGCATTAGTTAT
